Addgene plasmid #42921: PCx34.7-pcDNA
Depositing lab: John O'Brien. Depositing organization: University of Texas Health Science Center at Houston. Publication: Cone photoreceptors in bass retina use two connexins to mediate electrical coupling. O'Brien J, Nguyen HB, Mills SL. J Neurosci. 2004 Jun 16;24(24):5632-42. 10.1523/JNEUROSCI.1248-04.2004 PubMed 15201336.
Backbone
  Vector backbone: pcDNA3.1 Zeo
  Backbone manufacturer: Invitrogen
  Backbone size w/o insert (bp): 4990
  Total vector size (bp): 6250
  Vector type: Mammalian Expression
  Selectable markers: Zeocin
Growth in bacteria
  Bacterial resistance: Ampicillin, 100 μg/mL
  Growth temperature: 37°C
  Growth strain: DH5alpha
  Copy number: High Copy
Gene/Insert
  Gene/Insert name: Connexin 34.7 (alt name: Cx34.7)
  Species: Perch (Morone americana)
  Insert size (bp): 1304
  GenBank ID: AF059184
  Promoter: CMV
  Cloning method: Restriction Enzyme; 5′ cloning site HindIII (not destroyed); 3′ cloning site NotI (not destroyed)
  Sequencing primers: 5′ CMV forward; 3′ BGH reverse
Terms and licenses: Academic/Nonprofit Terms; Industry Terms: Not Available to Industry
Depositor comments: Subcloned from cDNA clone from: O'Brien, J., Bruzzone, R., White, T.W., Al-Ubaidi, M.R., and Ripps, H. (1998). Cloning and expression of two related connexins from the perch retina define a distinct subgroup of the connexin family. J Neurosci 18, 7625-7637.
How to cite: PCx34.7-pcDNA was a gift from John O'Brien (Addgene plasmid # 42921 ; http://n2t.net/addgene:42921 ; RRID:Addgene_42921)
