[The description below was written by a language model from this plasmid's Addgene catalogue record and pLannotate feature annotations shown in this document.]
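Description:
PCx34.7-pcDNA is a mammalian expression plasmid built on the Invitrogen pcDNA3.1 Zeo backbone, with a total size of 6,250 bp. It carries a roughly 1.3 kb cDNA for connexin 34.7 (Cx34.7) from the perch Morone americana. The insert was subcloned from an earlier retinal cDNA clone into the HindIII and NotI sites, both of which remain intact. The plasmid is maintained in E. coli at high copy through a ColE1/pUC-type origin and selected with ampicillin via the β-lactamase gene. An f1 origin is also present, which allows single-stranded DNA production.

Expression of the connexin is driven by the human cytomegalovirus immediate-early enhancer and promoter and terminated by the bovine growth hormone polyadenylation signal. A T7 promoter just upstream of the insert permits in vitro transcription. The automated annotation labels the coding region as human GJD2 (connexin 36). This reflects similarity between the perch protein and its closest mammalian relative in the reference database, not a human insert. No epitope tag or reporter fusion is recorded. A separate cassette places the Sh ble gene under both the SV40 early promoter and the bacterial EM7 promoter, followed by an SV40 poly(A) signal, conferring Zeocin resistance for selection of stably transfected mammalian cells. Short hits annotated as an HIV-1 LTR fragment, a lacI fragment and a Klebsiella ble fragment are most likely incidental matches within backbone sequence.

The construct is suited to expressing this fish gap junction protein in transfected mammalian cell lines. The associated work concerns connexins that mediate electrical coupling between cone photoreceptors in bass retina.
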