Features (pLannotate 1.2.2; 21 found; start..end, strand, type, name):
     36..80      -  misc_feature   bom (fragment): basis of mobility region from pBR322
    235..614     +  enhancer       CMV enhancer: human cytomegalovirus immediate early enhancer
    615..818     +  promoter       CMV promoter: human cytomegalovirus (CMV) immediate early promoter
    814..847     +  LTR            5' LTR (truncated) (fragment): truncated 5' long terminal repeat (LTR) from HIV-1
    863..881     +  promoter       T7 promoter: promoter for bacteriophage T7 RNA polymerase
   1205..2122    +  CDS            GJD2: CXD2_HUMAN - Also known as GJA9. Experimental evidence at protein level: Swiss-Prot protein existence level 1. One gap junction consists of a cluster of closely packed pairs of transmembrane channels, the connexons, through which materials of low MW diffuse from one cell to a neighboring cell. From Homo sapiens (Human).
   2263..2487    +  polyA_signal   bGH poly(A) signal: bovine growth hormone polyadenylation signal
   2491..2512    +  promoter       SV40 promoter (fragment): SV40 enhancer and early promoter
   2533..2961    +  rep_origin     f1 ori (sequence partly withheld): f1 bacteriophage origin of replication; arrow indicates direction of (+) strand synthesis
   2975..3305    +  promoter       SV40 promoter: SV40 enhancer and early promoter
   3353..3400    +  promoter       EM7 promoter: synthetic bacterial promoter&nbsp
   3419..3793    +  CDS            BleoR: antibiotic-binding protein; Sh ble from Streptoalloteichus hindustanus; confers resistance to bleomycin, phleomycin, and Zeocin™
   3803..3928    +  CDS            ble (fragment): BLE_KLEPN - Experimental evidence at protein level: Swiss-Prot protein existence level 1. Binding protein with a strong affinity to the bleomycin family of antibiotics. Binds to CL990; an antimitotic-antibiotic compound. From Klebsiella pneumoniae.
   3923..4044    +  polyA_signal   SV40 poly(A) signal: SV40 polyadenylation signal
   4117..4133    -  protein_bind   lac operator: The lac repressor binds to the lac operator to inhibit transcription in E. coli. This inhibition can be relieved by adding lactose or isopropyl-β-D-thiogalactopyranoside (IPTG). lac repressor encoded by lacI
   4141..4171    -  promoter       lac promoter: promoter for the E. coli lac operon
   4186..4207    -  protein_bind   CAP binding site: CAP binding activates transcription in the presence of cAMP. E. coli catabolite activator protein
   4220..4312    -  CDS            lacI (fragment): lac repressor; lacI; The lac repressor binds to the lac operator to inhibit transcription in E. coli. This inhibition can be relieved by adding lactose or isopropyl-β-D-thiogalactopyranoside (IPTG).
   4495..5083    -  rep_origin     ori: high-copy-number ColE1/pMB1/pBR322/pUC origin of replication
   5254..6114    -  CDS            AmpR: β-lactamase; bla; confers resistance to ampicillin, carbenicillin, and related antibiotics
   6115..6219    -  promoter       AmpR promoter: bla
>Addgene plasmid #42921 | PCx34.7-pcDNA | depositor full sequence | sequence record 58089 | PCx34.7-pcDNA sequence 6250 bps
GACGGATCGGGAGATCTCCCGATCCCCTATGGTCGACTCTCAGTACAATCTGCTCTGATGCCGCATAGTT
AAGCCAGTATCTGCTCCCTGCTTGTGTGTTGGAGGTCGCTGAGTAGTGCGCGAGCAAAATTTAAGCTACA
ACAAGGCAAGGCTTGACCGACAATTGCATGAAGAATCTGCTTAGGGTTAGGCGTTTTGCGCTGCTTCGCG
ATGTACGGGCCAGATATACGCGTTGACATTGATTATTGACTAGTTATTAATAGTAATCAATTACGGGGTC
ATTAGTTCATAGCCCATATATGGAGTTCCGCGTTACATAACTTACGGTAAATGGCCCGCCTGGCTGACCG
CCCAACGACCCCCGCCCATTGACGTCAATAATGACGTATGTTCCCATAGTAACGCCAATAGGGACTTTCC
ATTGACGTCAATGGGTGGACTATTTACGGTAAACTGCCCACTTGGCAGTACATCAAGTGTATCATATGCC
AAGTACGCCCCCTATTGACGTCAATGACGGTAAATGGCCCGCCTGGCATTATGCCCAGTACATGACCTTA
TGGGACTTTCCTACTTGGCAGTACATCTACGTATTAGTCATCGCTATTACCATGGTGATGCGGTTTTGGC
AGTACATCAATGGGCGTGGATAGCGGTTTGACTCACGGGGATTTCCAAGTCTCCACCCCATTGACGTCAA
TGGGAGTTTGTTTTGGCACCAAAATCAACGGGACTTTCCAAAATGTCGTAACAACTCCGCCCCATTGACG
CAAATGGGCGGTAGGCGTGTACGGTGGGAGGTCTATATAAGCAGAGCTCTCTGGCTAACTAGAGAACCCA
CTGCTTACTGGCTTATCGAAATTAATACGACTCACTATAGGGAGACCCAAGCTGGCTAGCGTTTAAACTT
AAGCTTCAGTCCGACCATCTCAGGTGCAGTTGGGGACATGTGTGCCTAAAAAAAGACCAAAGGCAGATCA
CAGTAGCAACAATAAGGTGCCACTGAGCTCCTTTAAGGTTGCTTTTGACTCCTCATTTACACCAGACAAG
CCACCTGAAGCCACTCCCTACCTCATATCAACCCAACAAGTGGACTTGAAGACTCAGAGAAAAGAGACTT
TTAACACCAACACTGGTGCCCTGCTGACTGGGAAGCCCCCCCACCTGAATTTCTGTACCCAGTGGATGCT
TCCTAACTCCAACCATGGGAGAATGGACCATCCTAGAGCGCCTCCTGGAGGCTGCTGTGCAGCAGCACTC
TACTATGATCGGAAGGATCCTGCTTACAGTAGTGGTGATCTTCCGTATCCTGATTGTGGCAATCGTTGGT
GAGACCGTGTACGAGGACGAGCAGGCCATGTTCATCTGCAACACTCTGCAGCCAGGCTGCAACCAGGCCT
GCTACGACAAGGCCTTCCCCATTTCCCACATCCGCTACTGGGTCTTCCAGATCATACTGGTGTGCACGCC
CAGCCTCTGCTTTATCACCTACTCTGTCCACCAGTCGGCCAAGCAGAAAGACCGGCGTTACTCCTTTCTC
TATCCCATAATGGAGAGGGACTACGGGGGAAGGGACGGGGCTCGAAAGCTCCGCAACATTAATGGAATTT
TAGTTCAACATGGTGGTGATGGCGGAGGAGGGAAGGAAGAACCAGACTGCCTGGAGGTGAAGGAGATCCC
CAACGCCCCGCGGGGCCTCACCCACGGGAAGAGCTCCAAGGTTCGCCGGCAAGAAGGGATCTCCCGCTTT
TACATCATTCAGGTGGTGTTCAGAAACGCACTGGAGATTGGCTTCTTGGCGGGCCAATACTTCCTTTATG
GCTTTAGTGTGCCTGGGATTTTCGAGTGCGACCGCTACCCGTGTCTGAAGGAGGTGGAGTGCTATGTGTC
CCGCCCCACAGAAAAAACGGTTTTCCTGGTGTTCATGTTTGCGGTCAGTGGCATCTGCGTAGTTCTCAAC
TTGGCCGAACTCAACCATCTGGGCTGGCGCAAGATCAAGGCCGCCATCAGGGGTGTGCAGGCCCGCAGGA
AGTCGATCTGTGAGATCAGGAAGAAGGACATGGCGCATCTGTCCCAGCCACCCAACCTGGGACGCACACA
GTCCAGCGAATCGGCCTATGTCTGATGATGAAGAGCAGAAGAAGAGGAGGGGTGGGATGAATGTGAAAGA
GAAAGAATGAATTAATTATGATTTTAATTTATCCAGCACAGTGGCGGCCGCTCGAGTCTAGAGGGCCCGT
TTAAACCGCTGATCAGCCTCGACTGTGCCTTCTAGTTGCCAGCCATCTGTTGTTTGCCCCTCCCCCGTGC
CTTCCTTGACCCTGGAAGGTGCCACTCCCACTGTCCTTTCCTAATAAAATGAGGAAATTGCATCGCATTG
TCTGAGTAGGTGTCATTCTATTCTGGGGGGTGGGGTGGGGCAGGACAGCAAGGGGGAGGATTGGGAAGAC
AATAGCAGGCATGCTGGGGATGCGGTGGGCTCTATGGCTTCTGAGGCGGAAAGAACCAGCTGGGGCTCTA
GGGGGTATCCCC
[124 nt withheld, positions 2533-2656]
C
[32 nt withheld, positions 2658-2689]
CA
[57 nt withheld, positions 2692-2748]
A
[49 nt withheld, positions 2750-2798]
CCTTTGACGTTGGAGTCCACGTTCTTT
[37 nt withheld, positions 2826-2862]
ACCCTATCTCGGTCTATTCTTTTGATTTATAAGGGATTTTGGGGATTTCGGCCTATTGGTTAAAAAATGA
GCTGATTTAACAAAAATTTAACGCGAATTAATTCTGTGGAATGTGTGTCAGTTAGGGTGTGGAAAGTCCC
CAGGCTCCCCAGGCAGGCAGAAGTATGCAAAGCATGCATCTCAATTAGTCAGCAACCAGGTGTGGAAAGT
CCCCAGGCTCCCCAGCAGGCAGAAGTATGCAAAGCATGCATCTCAATTAGTCAGCAACCATAGTCCCGCC
CCTAACTCCGCCCATCCCGCCCCTAACTCCGCCCAGTTCCGCCCATTCTCCGCCCCATGGCTGACTAATT
TTTTTTATTTATGCAGAGGCCGAGGCCGCCTCTGCCTCTGAGCTATTCCAGAAGTAGTGAGGAGGCTTTT
TTGGAGGCCTAGGCTTTTGCAAAAAGCTCCCGGGAGCTTGTATATCCATTTTCGGATCTGATCAGCACGT
GTTGACAATTAATCATCGGCATAGTATATCGGCATAGTATAATACGACAAGGTGAGGAACTAAACCATGG
CCAAGTTGACCAGTGCCGTTCCGGTGCTCACCGCGCGCGACGTCGCCGGAGCGGTCGAGTTCTGGACCGA
CCGGCTCGGGTTCTCCCGGGACTTCGTGGAGGACGACTTCGCCGGTGTGGTCCGGGACGACGTGACCCTG
TTCATCAGCGCGGTCCAGGACCAGGTGGTGCCGGACAACACCCTGGCCTGGGTGTGGGTGCGCGGCCTGG
ACGAGCTGTACGCCGAGTGGTCGGAGGTCGTGTCCACGAACTTCCGGGACGCCTCCGGGCCGGCCATGAC
CGAGATCGGCGAGCAGCCGTGGGGGCGGGAGTTCGCCCTGCGCGACCCGGCCGGCAACTGCGTGCACTTC
GTGGCCGAGGAGCAGGACTGACACGTGCTACGAGATTTCGATTCCACCGCCGCCTTCTATGAAAGGTTGG
GCTTCGGAATCGTTTTCCGGGACGCCGGCTGGATGATCCTCCAGCGCGGGGATCTCATGCTGGAGTTCTT
CGCCCACCCCAACTTGTTTATTGCAGCTTATAATGGTTACAAATAAAGCAATAGCATCACAAATTTCACA
AATAAAGCATTTTTTTCACTGCATTCTAGTTGTGGTTTGTCCAAACTCATCAATGTATCTTATCATGTCT
GTATACCGTCGACCTCTAGCTAGAGCTTGGCGTAATCATGGTCATAGCTGTTTCCTGTGTGAAATTGTTA
TCCGCTCACAATTCCACACAACATACGAGCCGGAAGCATAAAGTGTAAAGCCTGGGGTGCCTAATGAGTG
AGCTAACTCACATTAATTGCGTTGCGCTCACTGCCCGCTTTCCAGTCGGGAAACCTGTCGTGCCAGCTGC
ATTAATGAATCGGCCAACGCGCGGGGAGAGGCGGTTTGCGTATTGGGCGCTCTTCCGCTTCCTCGCTCAC
TGACTCGCTGCGCTCGGTCGTTCGGCTGCGGCGAGCGGTATCAGCTCACTCAAAGGCGGTAATACGGTTA
TCCACAGAATCAGGGGATAACGCAGGAAAGAACATGTGAGCAAAAGGCCAGCAAAAGGCCAGGAACCGTA
AAAAGGCCGCGTTGCTGGCGTTTTTCCATAGGCTCCGCCCCCCTGACGAGCATCACAAAAATCGACGCTC
AAGTCAGAGGTGGCGAAACCCGACAGGACTATAAAGATACCAGGCGTTTCCCCCTGGAAGCTCCCTCGTG
CGCTCTCCTGTTCCGACCCTGCCGCTTACCGGATACCTGTCCGCCTTTCTCCCTTCGGGAAGCGTGGCGC
TTTCTCAATGCTCACGCTGTAGGTATCTCAGTTCGGTGTAGGTCGTTCGCTCCAAGCTGGGCTGTGTGCA
CGAACCCCCCGTTCAGCCCGACCGCTGCGCCTTATCCGGTAACTATCGTCTTGAGTCCAACCCGGTAAGA
CACGACTTATCGCCACTGGCAGCAGCCACTGGTAACAGGATTAGCAGAGCGAGGTATGTAGGCGGTGCTA
CAGAGTTCTTGAAGTGGTGGCCTAACTACGGCTACACTAGAAGGACAGTATTTGGTATCTGCGCTCTGCT
GAAGCCAGTTACCTTCGGAAAAAGAGTTGGTAGCTCTTGATCCGGCAAACAAACCACCGCTGGTAGCGGT
GGTTTTTTTGTTTGCAAGCAGCAGATTACGCGCAGAAAAAAAGGATCTCAAGAAGATCCTTTGATCTTTT
CTACGGGGTCTGACGCTCAGTGGAACGAAAACTCACGTTAAGGGATTTTGGTCATGAGATTATCAAAAAG
GATCTTCACCTAGATCCTTTTAAATTAAAAATGAAGTTTTAAATCAATCTAAAGTATATATGAGTAAACT
TGGTCTGACAGTTACCAATGCTTAATCAGTGAGGCACCTATCTCAGCGATCTGTCTATTTCGTTCATCCA
TAGTTGCCTGACTCCCCGTCGTGTAGATAACTACGATACGGGAGGGCTTACCATCTGGCCCCAGTGCTGC
AATGATACCGCGAGACCCACGCTCACCGGCTCCAGATTTATCAGCAATAAACCAGCCAGCCGGAAGGGCC
GAGCGCAGAAGTGGTCCTGCAACTTTATCCGCCTCCATCCAGTCTATTAATTGTTGCCGGGAAGCTAGAG
TAAGTAGTTCGCCAGTTAATAGTTTGCGCAACGTTGTTGCCATTGCTACAGGCATCGTGGTGTCACGCTC
GTCGTTTGGTATGGCTTCATTCAGCTCCGGTTCCCAACGATCAAGGCGAGTTACATGATCCCCCATGTTG
TGCAAAAAAGCGGTTAGCTCCTTCGGTCCTCCGATCGTTGTCAGAAGTAAGTTGGCCGCAGTGTTATCAC
TCATGGTTATGGCAGCACTGCATAATTCTCTTACTGTCATGCCATCCGTAAGATGCTTTTCTGTGACTGG
TGAGTACTCAACCAAGTCATTCTGAGAATAGTGTATGCGGCGACCGAGTTGCTCTTGCCCGGCGTCAATA
CGGGATAATACCGCGCCACATAGCAGAACTTTAAAAGTGCTCATCATTGGAAAACGTTCTTCGGGGCGAA
AACTCTCAAGGATCTTACCGCTGTTGAGATCCAGTTCGATGTAACCCACTCGTGCACCCAACTGATCTTC
AGCATCTTTTACTTTCACCAGCGTTTCTGGGTGAGCAAAAACAGGAAGGCAAAATGCCGCAAAAAAGGGA
ATAAGGGCGACACGGAAATGTTGAATACTCATACTCTTCCTTTTTCAATATTATTGAAGCATTTATCAGG
GTTATTGTCTCATGAGCGGATACATATTTGAATGTATTTAGAAAAATAAACAAATAGGGGTTCCGCGCAC
ATTTCCCCGAAAAGTGCCACCTGACGTC
