>Addgene plasmid #42921 | PCx34.7-pcDNA | addgene partial sequence | sequence record 60239 | BGH_rev
ACTCGAGCGGCCGCCACTGTGCTGGATAAATTAAAATCATAATTAATTCATTCTTTCTCTTTCACATTCA
TCCCACCCCTCCTCTTCTTCTGCTCTTCATCATCAGACATAGGCCGATTCGCTGGACTGTGTGCGTCCCA
GGTTGGGTGGCTGGGACAGATGCGCCATGTCCTTCTTCCTGATCTCACAGATCGACTTCCTGCGGGCCTG
CACACCCCTGATGGCGGCCTTGATCTTGCGCCAGCCCAGATGGTTGAGTTCGGCCAAGTTGAGAACTACG
CAGATGCCACTGACCGCAAACATGAACACCAGGAAAACCGTTTTTTCTGTGGGGCGGGACACATAGCACT
CCACCTCCTTCAGACACGGGTAGCGGTCGCACTCGAAAATCCCAGGCACACTAAAGCCATAAAGGAAGTA
TTGGCCCGCCAAGAAGCCAATCTCCAGTGCGTTTCTGAACACCACCTGAATGATGTAAAAGCGGGAGATC
CCTTCTTGCCGGCGAACCTTGGAGCTCTTCCCGTGGGTGAGGCCCCGCGGGGCGTTGGGGATCTCCTTCA
CCTCCAGGCAGTCTGGTTCTTCCTTCCCTCCTCCGCCATCACCACCATGTTGAACTAAAATTCCATTAAT
GTTGCGGAGCTTTCGAGCCCCGTCCCTTCCCCCGTAGTCCCTCTCCATTATGGGATAGAGAAAGGAGTAA
CGCCGGTCTTTCTGCTTGGCCGACTGGTGGACAGAGTAGGTGATAAAGCAGAGGCTGGGCGTGCACACCA
GTATGATCTGGAAGACCCAGTAGCGGATGTGGGAAA
